>Addgene plasmid #67905 | PB-EF1-IRES-NEO mutant ITR | depositor full sequence | sequence record 151011 | PB-EF1-IRES-NEO mutant ITR sequence 6897 bps
ACTCTTCCTTTTTCAATATTATTGAAGCATTTATCAGGGTTATTGTCTCATGAGCGGATACATATTTGAA
TGTATTTAGAAAAATAAACAAATAGGGGTTCCGCGCACATTTCCCCGAAAAGTGCCACCTAAATTGTAAG
CGTTAATATTTTGTTAAAATTCGCGTTAAATTTTTGTTAAATCAGCTCATTTTTTAACCAATAGGCCGAA
ATCGGCAAAATCCCTTATAAATCAAAAGAATAGACCGAGATAGGGT
[37 nt withheld, positions 257-293]
AAAGAACGTGGACTCCAACGTCAAAGG
[49 nt withheld, positions 321-369]
T
[91 nt withheld, positions 371-461]
G
[124 nt withheld, positions 463-586]
CCCATTCGCCATTCAGGCTGCGCAACTGTTGGGAAGGGCGATCGGTGCGGGCCTCTTCGCTATTACGCCA
GCTGGCGAAAGGGGGATGTGCTGCAAGGCGATTAAGTTGGGTAACGCCAGGGTTTTCCCAGTCACGACGT
TGTAAAACGACGGCCAGTGAGCGCGCCTCGTTCATTCACGTTTTTGAACCCGTGGAGGACGGGCAGACTC
GCGGTGCAAATGTGTTTTACAGCGTGATGGAGCAGATGAAGATGCTCGACACGCTGCAGAACACGCAGCT
AGATTAAATATAGAAAGATAATCATATTGTGACGTACGTTAAAGATAATCATGTGTAAAATTGACGCATG
TGTTTTATCGGTCTGTATATCGAGGTTTATTTATTAATTTGAATAGATATTAAGTTTTATTATATTTACA
CTTACATACTAATAATAAATTCAACAAACAATTTATTTATGTTTATTTATTTATTAAAAAAAACAAAAAC
TCAAAATTTCTTCTATAAAGTAACAAAACTTTTATGAGGGACAGCCCCCCCCCAAAGCCCCCAGGGATGT
AATTACGTCCCTCCCCCGCTAGGGGGCAGCAGCGAGCCGCCCGGGGCTCCGCTCCGGTCCGGCGCTCCCC
CCGCATCCCCGAGCCGGCAGCGTGCGGGGACAGCCCGGGCACGGGGAAGGTGGCACGGGATCGCTTTCCT
CTGAACGCTTCTCGCTGCTCTTTGAGCCTGCAGACACCTGGGGGGATACGGGGAAAAGGCCTCCACGGCC
AAGGATCTGCGATCGCTCCGGTGCCCGTCAGTGGGCAGAGCGCACATCGCCCACAGTCCCCGAGAAGTTG
GGGGGAGGGGTCGGCAATTGAACGGGTGCCTAGAGAAGGTGGCGCGGGGTAAACTGGGAAAGTGATGTCG
TGTACTGGCTCCGCCTTTTTCCCGAGGGTGGGGGAGAACCGTATATAAGTGCAGTAGTCGCCGTGAACGT
TCTTTTTCGCAACGGGTTTGCCGCCAGAACACAGCTGAAGCTTCGAGGGGCTCGCATCTCTCCTTCACGC
GCCCGCCGCCCTACCTGAGGCCGCCATCCACGCCGGTTGAGTCGCGTTCTGCCGCCTCCCGCCTGTGGTG
CCTCCTGAACTGCGTCCGCCGTCTAGGTAAGTTTAAAGCTCAGGTCGAGACCGGGCCTTTGTCCGGCGCT
CCCTTGGAGCCTACCTAGACTCAGCCGGCTCTCCACGCTTTGCCTGACCCTGCTTGCTCAACTCTACGTC
TTTGTTTCGTTTTCTGTTCTGCGCCGTTACAGATCCAAGCTGTGACCGGCGCCTACATATGTCTAGAGCT
AGCGAATTCGAATTTAAATCGGATCCGCGGCCGCGCCCCTCTCCCTCCCCCCCCCCTAACGTTACTGGCC
GAAGCCGCTTGGAATAAGGCCGGTGTGCGTTTGTCTATATGTTATTTTCCACCATATTGCCGTCTTTTGG
CAATGTGAGGGCCCGGAAACCTGGCCCTGTCTTCTTGACGAGCATTCCTAGGGGTCTTTCCCCTCTCGCC
AAAGGAATGCAAGGTCTGTTGAATGTCGTGAAGGAAGCAGTTCCTCTGGAAGCTTCTTGAAGACAAACAA
CGTCTGTAGCGACCCTTTGCAGGCAGCGGAACCCCCCACCTGGCGACAGGTGCCTCTGCGGCCAAAAGCC
ACGTGTATAAGATACACCTGCAAAGGCGGCACAACCCCAGTGCCACGTTGTGAGTTGGATAGTTGTGGAA
AGAGTCAAATGGCTCTCCTCAAGCGTATTCAACAAGGGGCTGAAGGATGCCCAGAAGGTACCCCATTGTA
TGGGATCTGATCTGGGGCCTCGGTGCACATGCTTTACATGTGTTTAGTCGAGGTTAAAAAAACGTCTAGG
CCCCCCGAACCACGGGGACGTGGTTTTCCTTTGAAAAACACGATGATAATATGGCCACAACCATGGCGTC
CGGAATGATTGAACAAGATGGATTGCACGCAGGTTCTCCGGCCGCTTGGGTGGAGAGGCTATTCGGCTAT
GACTGGGCACAACAGACAATCGGCTGCTCTGATGCCGCCGTGTTCCGGCTGTCAGCGCAGGGGCGCCCGG
TTCTTTTTGTCAAGACCGACCTGTCCGGTGCCCTGAATGAACTGCAGGACGAGGCAGCGCGGCTATCGTG
GCTGGCCGCGACGGGCGTTCCTTGCGCAGCTGTGCTCGACGTTGTCACTGAAGCGGGAAGGGACTGGCTG
CTATTGGGCGAAGTGCCGGGGCAGGATCTCCTGTCATCTCACCTTGCTCCTGCCGAGAAAGTATCCATCA
TGGCTGATGCAATGCGGCGGCTGCATACGCTTGATCCGGCTACCTGCCCATTCGACCACCAAGCGAAACA
TCGCATCGAGCGAGCACGTACTCGGATGGAAGCCGGTCTTGTCGATCAGGATGATCTGGACGAAGAGCAT
CAGGGGCTCGCGCCAGCCGAACTGTTCGCCAGGCTCAAGGCGCGCATGCCCGACGGCGAGGATCTCGTCG
TGACCCATGGCGATGCCTGCTTGCCGAATATCATGGTGGAAAATGGCCGCTTTTCTGGATTCATCGACTG
TGGCCGGCTGGGTGTGGCGGACCGCTATCAGGACATAGCGTTGGCTACCCGTGATATTGCTGAAGAGCTT
GGCGGCGAATGGGCTGACCGCTTCCTCGTGCTTTACGGTATCGCCGCTCCCGATTCGCAGCGCATCGCCT
TCTATCGCCTTCTTGACGAGTTCTTCTGAGTCGACAATCAACCTCTGGATTACAAAATTTGTGAAAGATT
GACTGGTATTCTTAACTATGTTGCTCCTTTTACGCTATGTGGATACGCTGCTTTAATGCCTTTGTATCAT
GCGTTAACTAAACTTGTTTATTGCAGCTTATAATGGTTACAAATAAAGCAATAGCATCACAAATTTCACA
AATAAAGCATTTTTTTCACTGCATTCTAGTTGTGGTTTGTCCAAACTCATCAATGTATCTTATCATGTCT
GGAATTGACTCAAATGATGTCAATTAGTCTATCAGAAGCTCATCTGGTCTCCCTTCCGGGGGACAAGACA
TCCCTGTTTAATATTTAAACAGCAGTGTTCCCAAACTGGGTTCTTATATCCCTTGCTCTGGTCAACCAGG
TTGCAGGGTTTCCTGTCCTCACAGGAACGAAGTCCCTAAAGAAACAGTGGCAGCCAGGTTTAGCCCCGGA
ATTGACTGGATTCCTTTTTTAGGGCCCATTGGTATGGCTTTTTCCCCGTATCCCCCCAGGTGTCTGCAGG
CTCAAAGAGCAGCGAGAAGCGTTCAGAGGAAAGCGATCCCGTGCCACCTTCCCCGTGCCCGGGCTGTCCC
CGCACGCTGCCGGCTCGGGGATGCGGGGGGAGCGCCGGACCGGAGCGGAGCCCCGGGCGGCTCGCTGCTG
CCCCCTAGCGGGGGAGGGACGTAATTACATCCCTGGGGGCTTTGGGGGGGGGCTGTCCCTGATATCTATA
ACAAGAAAATATATATATAATAAGTTATCACGTAAGTAGAACATGAAATAACAATATAATTATCGTATGA
GTTAAATCTTAAAAGTCACGTAAAAGATAATCATGCGTCATTTTGACTCACGCGGTCGTTATAGTTCAAA
ATCAGTGACACTTACCGCATTGACAAGCACGCCTCACGGGAGCTCCAAGCGGCGACTGAGATGTCCTAAA
TGCACAGCGACGGATTCGCGCTATTTAGAAAGAGAGAGCAATATTTCAAGAATGCATGCGTCAATTTTAC
GCAGACTATCTTTCTAATATTAATCTAGCTGCATCAGGATCATATCGTCGGGTCTTTTTTCCGGCTCAGT
CATCGCCCAAGCTGGCGCTATCTGGGCATCGGGGAGGAAGAAGCCCGTGCCTTTTCCCGCGAGGTTGAAG
CGGCATGGAAAGAGTTTGCCGAGGATGACTGCTGCTGCATTGACGTTGAGCGAAAACGCACGTTTACCAT
GATGATTCGGGAAGGTGTGGCCATGCACGCCTTTAACGGTGAACTGTTCGTTCAGGCCACCTGGGATACC
AGTTCGTCGCGGCTTTTCCGGACACAGTTCCGGATGGTCAGCCCGAAGCGCATCAGCAACCCGAACAATA
CCGGCGACAGCCGGAACTGCCGTGCCGGTGTGCAGATTAATGACAGCGGTGCGGCGCTGGGATATTACGT
CAGCGAGGACGGGTATCCTGGCTGGATGCCGCAGAAATGGACATGGATACCCCGTGAGTTACCCGGCGGG
CGCGCTTGGCGTAATCATGGTCATAGCTGTTTCCTGTGTGAAATTGTTATCCGCTCACAATTCCACACAA
CATACGAGCCGGAAGCATAAAGTGTAAAGCCTGGGGTGCCTAATGAGTGAGCTAACTCACATTAATTGCG
TTGCGCTCACTGCCCGCTTTCCAGTCGGGAAACCTGTCGTGCCAGCTGCATTAATGAATCGGCCAACGCG
CGGGGAGAGGCGGTTTGCGTATTGGGCGCTCTTCCGCTTCCTCGCTCACTGACTCGCTGCGCTCGGTCGT
TCGGCTGCGGCGAGCGGTATCAGCTCACTCAAAGGCGGTAATACGGTTATCCACAGAATCAGGGGATAAC
GCAGGAAAGAACATGTGAGCAAAAGGCCAGCAAAAGGCCAGGAACCGTAAAAAGGCCGCGTTGCTGGCGT
TTTTCCATAGGCTCCGCCCCCCTGACGAGCATCACAAAAATCGACGCTCAAGTCAGAGGTGGCGAAACCC
GACAGGACTATAAAGATACCAGGCGTTTCCCCCTGGAAGCTCCCTCGTGCGCTCTCCTGTTCCGACCCTG
CCGCTTACCGGATACCTGTCCGCCTTTCTCCCTTCGGGAAGCGTGGCGCTTTCTCATAGCTCACGCTGTA
GGTATCTCAGTTCGGTGTAGGTCGTTCGCTCCAAGCTGGGCTGTGTGCACGAACCCCCCGTTCAGCCCGA
CCGCTGCGCCTTATCCGGTAACTATCGTCTTGAGTCCAACCCGGTAAGACACGACTTATCGCCACTGGCA
GCAGCCACTGGTAACAGGATTAGCAGAGCGAGGTATGTAGGCGGTGCTACAGAGTTCTTGAAGTGGTGGC
CTAACTACGGCTACACTAGAAGGACAGTATTTGGTATCTGCGCTCTGCTGAAGCCAGTTACCTTCGGAAA
AAGAGTTGGTAGCTCTTGATCCGGCAAACAAACCACCGCTGGTAGCGGTGGTTTTTTTGTTTGCAAGCAG
CAGATTACGCGCAGAAAAAAAGGATCTCAAGAAGATCCTTTGATCTTTTCTACGGGGTCTGACGCTCAGT
GGAACGAAAACTCACGTTAAGGGATTTTGGTCATGAGATTATCAAAAAGGATCTTCACCTAGATCCTTTT
AAATTAAAAATGAAGTTTTAAATCAATCTAAAGTATATATGAGTAAACTTGGTCTGACAGTTACCAATGC
TTAATCAGTGAGGCACCTATCTCAGCGATCTGTCTATTTCGTTCATCCATAGTTGCCTGACTCCCCGTCG
TGTAGATAACTACGATACGGGAGGGCTTACCATCTGGCCCCAGTGCTGCAATGATACCGCGAGACCCACG
CTCACCGGCTCCAGATTTATCAGCAATAAACCAGCCAGCCGGAAGGGCCGAGCGCAGAAGTGGTCCTGCA
ACTTTATCCGCCTCCATCCAGTCTATTAATTGTTGCCGGGAAGCTAGAGTAAGTAGTTCGCCAGTTAATA
GTTTGCGCAACGTTGTTGCCATTGCTACAGGCATCGTGGTGTCACGCTCGTCGTTTGGTATGGCTTCATT
CAGCTCCGGTTCCCAACGATCAAGGCGAGTTACATGATCCCCCATGTTGTGCAAAAAAGCGGTTAGCTCC
TTCGGTCCTCCGATCGTTGTCAGAAGTAAGTTGGCCGCAGTGTTATCACTCATGGTTATGGCAGCACTGC
ATAATTCTCTTACTGTCATGCCATCCGTAAGATGCTTTTCTGTGACTGGTGAGTACTCAACCAAGTCATT
CTGAGAATAGTGTATGCGGCGACCGAGTTGCTCTTGCCCGGCGTCAATACGGGATAATACCGCGCCACAT
AGCAGAACTTTAAAAGTGCTCATCATTGGAAAACGTTCTTCGGGGCGAAAACTCTCAAGGATCTTACCGC
TGTTGAGATCCAGTTCGATGTAACCCACTCGTGCACCCAACTGATCTTCAGCATCTTTTACTTTCACCAG
CGTTTCTGGGTGAGCAAAAACAGGAAGGCAAAATGCCGCAAAAAAGGGAATAAGGGCGACACGGAAATGT
TGAATACTCAT
Features (pLannotate 1.2.2; 18 found; start..end, strand, type, name):
      1..105     -  promoter       AmpR promoter: bla
    158..586     -  rep_origin     f1 ori (sequence partly withheld): f1 bacteriophage origin of replication; arrow indicates direction of (+) strand synthesis
    591..746     -  CDS            lacZα (fragment): LacZα fragment of β-galactosidase; lacZ fragment
    748..867     +  CDS            B (fragment): PORTL_LAMBD - Experimental evidence at protein level: Swiss-Prot protein existence level 1. Forms the portal vertex of the capsid (PubMed:6228056, PubMed:6232391). This portal plays critical roles in head assembly, genome packaging, neck/tail attachment, and genome ejection (Probable). The portal protein multimerizes as a single ring-shaped homododecamer arranged around a central channel (PubMed:6232391). Binds to the terminase subunits to form the packaging machine (PubMed:7799432). From Escherichia phage lambda (Bacteriophage lambda).
   1389..1600    +  promoter       EF-1α core promoter: core promoter for human elongation factor EF-1α
   1613..1881    +  LTR            5' LTR (truncated): truncated 5' long terminal repeat (LTR) from human T-cell leukemia virus (HTLV) type 1
   2063..2525    +  misc_feature   IRES: internal ribosome entry site (IRES) of the encephalomyocarditis virus (EMCV)
   2551..3345    +  CDS            NeoR/KanR: aminoglycoside phosphotransferase from Tn5; aph(3')-II (or nptII); confers resistance to neomycin, kanamycin, and G418 (Geneticin®)
   3352..3458    +  misc_feature   WPRE (fragment): woodchuck hepatitis virus posttranscriptional regulatory element
   3467..3588    +  polyA_signal   SV40 poly(A) signal: SV40 polyadenylation signal
   3606..3698    +  ncRNA          G-CSF SLDE: Accession: RF00183 - G-CSF factor stem-loop destabilising element (SLDE)
   4395..4862    +  CDS            B (fragment): PORTL_LAMBD - Experimental evidence at protein level: Swiss-Prot protein existence level 1. Forms the portal vertex of the capsid (PubMed:6228056, PubMed:6232391). This portal plays critical roles in head assembly, genome packaging, neck/tail attachment, and genome ejection (Probable). The portal protein multimerizes as a single ring-shaped homododecamer arranged around a central channel (PubMed:6232391). Binds to the terminase subunits to form the packaging machine (PubMed:7799432). From Escherichia phage lambda (Bacteriophage lambda).
   4900..4916    -  protein_bind   lac operator: The lac repressor binds to the lac operator to inhibit transcription in E. coli. This inhibition can be relieved by adding lactose or isopropyl-β-D-thiogalactopyranoside (IPTG). lac repressor encoded by lacI
   4924..4954    -  promoter       lac promoter: promoter for the E. coli lac operon
   4969..4990    -  protein_bind   CAP binding site: CAP binding activates transcription in the presence of cAMP. E. coli catabolite activator protein
   5003..5095    -  CDS            lacI (fragment): lac repressor; lacI; The lac repressor binds to the lac operator to inhibit transcription in E. coli. This inhibition can be relieved by adding lactose or isopropyl-β-D-thiogalactopyranoside (IPTG).
   5278..5866    -  rep_origin     ori: high-copy-number ColE1/pMB1/pBR322/pUC origin of replication
   6037..6897    -  CDS            AmpR: β-lactamase; bla; confers resistance to ampicillin, carbenicillin, and related antibiotics
