[The description below was written by a language model from this plasmid's Addgene catalogue record and pLannotate feature annotations shown in this document.]
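Description:
PB-EF1-IRES-NEO mutant ITR is a mammalian expression plasmid of about 6.9 kb carrying a piggyBac-type transposon, built on the commercial PB-EF1-IRES-NEO backbone. It is maintained in E. coli as a high-copy plasmid through a ColE1/pUC-type origin and an ampicillin resistance gene (β-lactamase with its own promoter). The backbone also contains an f1 phage origin and remnants of a lac cloning region (lacZα fragment, lac promoter and operator, CAP site, lacI fragment).

The cargo is a single selection cassette. An EF-1α core promoter, followed by a truncated HTLV-1 5' LTR segment of the kind commonly paired with it as a composite promoter, drives a transcript containing an EMCV IRES. The IRES directs translation of the Tn5 aminoglycoside phosphotransferase (NeoR), which confers G418 resistance on mammalian cells. A WPRE fragment and an SV40 polyadenylation signal lie downstream. No separate gene of interest is recorded upstream of the IRES, so neomycin resistance is the only stated payload.

The defining feature is a substitution in the transposon inverted terminal repeats, recorded as a GGG to ATA change. The automated annotation does not mark the terminal repeats, so their positions cannot be read from the feature table. Short matches to lambda portal protein on either side of the cassette, and the G-CSF stem-loop hit, are probably incidental annotation matches rather than functional parts.

Because terminal repeats are the sequences a transposase recognises, the mutant presumably serves as a comparison for the intact transposon in assays that score genomic integration by G418-resistant colonies. The associated work concerns DNA transposition induced by human PGBD5.
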