Addgene plasmid #67905: PB-EF1-IRES-NEO mutant ITR
Purpose: PiggyBac transposon encoding Neomycin resistance with inverted terminal repeat mutation
Depositing lab: Alex Kentsis. Depositing organization: Memorial Sloan-Kettering Cancer Center. Publication: Genomic DNA transposition induced by human PGBD5. Henssen AG, Henaff E, Jiang E, Eisenberg AR, Carson JR, Villasante CM, Ray M, Still E, Burns M, Gandara J, Feschotte C, Mason CE, Kentsis A. Elife. 2015 Sep 25;4. pii: e10565. doi: 10.7554/eLife.10565. PubMed 26406119.
Backbone
  Vector backbone: PB-EF1-IRES-NEO
  Backbone manufacturer: System Biosciences
  Total vector size (bp): 6892
  Modifications to backbone: Inverted terminal repeats mutated from GGG>ATA
  Vector type: Mammalian Expression
  Selectable markers: Neomycin (select with G418)
Growth in bacteria
  Bacterial resistance: Ampicillin, 100 μg/mL
  Growth temperature: 37°C
  Growth strain: DH5alpha
  Copy number: High Copy
Gene/Insert
  Gene/Insert name: NeoR
  Species: Synthetic
  Entrez Gene: neoR (a.k.a. pSH111_227_223)
  Cloning method: Ligation Independent Cloning
  Sequencing primers: 5′ GGGTTCCGCGCACATTTC; 3′ CAGTCATCCTCGGCAAACTCTTT
Terms and licenses: Academic/Nonprofit Terms; Industry Terms: Not Available to Industry
How to cite: PB-EF1-IRES-NEO mutant ITR was a gift from Alex Kentsis (Addgene plasmid # 67905 ; http://n2t.net/addgene:67905 ; RRID:Addgene_67905)
