>Addgene plasmid #67905 | PB-EF1-IRES-NEO mutant ITR | addgene partial sequence | sequence record 148565 | M13-F20 5'-TGTAAAACGACGGCCAGT-3'
GAGGACGGGCAGACTCGCGGTGCAAATGTGTTTTACAGCGTGATGGAGCAGATGAAGATGCTCGACACGC
TGCAGAACACGCAGCTAGATTAAATATAGAAAGATAATCATATTGTGACGTACGTTAAAGATAATCATGT
GTAAAATTGACGCATGTGTTTTATCGGTCTGTATATCGAGGTTTATTTATTAATTTGAATAGATATTAAG
TTTTATTATATTTACACTTACATACTAATAATAAATTCAACAAACAATTTATTTATGTTTATTTATTTAT
TAAAAAAAACAAAAACTCAAAATTTCTTCTATAAAGTAACAAAACTTTTATGAGGGACAGCCCCCCCCCA
AAGCCCCCAGGGATGTAATTACGTCCCTCCCCCGCTAGGGGGCAGCAGCGAGCCGCCCGGGGCTCCGCTC
CGGTCCGGCGCTCCCCCCGCATCCCCGAGCCGGCAGCGTGCGGGGACAGCCCGGGCACGGGGAAGGTGGC
ACGGGATCGCTTTCCTCTGAACGCTTCTCGCTGCTCTTTGAGCCTGCAGACACCTGGGGGGATACGGGGA
AAAGGCCTCCACGGCCAAGGATCTGCGATCGCTCCGGTGCCCGTCAGTGGGCAGAGCGCACATCGCCCAC
AGTCCCCGAGAAGTTGGGGGGAGGGGTCGGCAATTGAACGGGTGCCTAG
