>Addgene plasmid #67905 | PB-EF1-IRES-NEO mutant ITR | addgene partial sequence | sequence record 148566 | Neo-R 5'-GCCCAGTCATAGCCGAATAG-3'
TCCATCTTGTTCAATCATTCCGGACGCCATGGTTGTGGCCATATTATCATCGTGTTTTTCAAAGGAAAAC
CACGTCCCCGTGGTTCGGGGGGCCTAGACGTTTTTTTAACCTCGACTAAACACATGTAAAGCATGTGCAC
CGAGGCCCCAGATCAGATCCCATACAATGGGGTACCTTCTGGGCATCCTTCAGCCCCTTGTTGAATACGC
TTGAGGAGAGCCATTTGACTCTTTCCACAACTATCCAACTCACAACGTGGCACTGGGGTTGTGCCGCCTT
TGCAGGTGTATCTTATACACGTGGCTTTTGGCCGCAGAGGCACCTGTCGCCAGGTGGGGGGTTCCGCTGC
CTGCAAAGGGTCGCTACAGACGTTGTTTGTCTTCAAGAAGCTTCCAGAGGAACTGCTTCCTTCACGACAT
TCAACAGACCTTGCATTCCTTTGGCGAGAGGGGAAAGACCCCTAGGAATGCTCGTCAAGAAGACAGGGCC
AGGTTTCCGGGCCCTCACATTGCCAAAAGACGGCAATATGGTGGAAAATAACATATAGACAAACGCACAC
CGGCCTTATTCCAAGCGGCTTCGGCCAGTAACGTTAGGGGGGGGGGAGGGAGAGGGGCGCGGCCGCGGAT
CCGATTTAAATTCGAATTCGCTAGCTCTAGACATATGTAGGCGCCGGTCACAGCTTGGATCTGTAACGGC
GCAGAACAGAAAACGAAACAAAGACGTAGAGTTGAGCAAGCAGG
